Addgene plasmid #101849: pTO_CHMP3_LAP
Purpose: Tet-inducible expression of human CHMP3 with a C-terminal GFP and long linker (LAP tag), compatible with Flp-In recombination for stable integration
Depositing lab: Daniel Gerlich. Publication: Dynamic subunit turnover in ESCRT-III assemblies is regulated by Vps4 to mediate membrane remodelling during cytokinesis. Mierzwa BE, Chiaruttini N, Redondo-Morata L, von Filseck JM, Konig J, Larios J, Poser I, Muller-Reichert T, Scheuring S, Roux A, Gerlich DW. Nat Cell Biol. 2017 Jul;19(7):787-798. doi: 10.1038/ncb3559. Epub 2017 Jun 12. PubMed 28604678.
Backbone
  Vector backbone: pTO_LAP_N-DEST
  Backbone size w/o insert (bp): 6098
  Total vector size (bp): 6766
  Modifications to backbone: Cloning procedure: 1. Starting vector: pcDNA5/FRT/TO (Invitrogen) 2. Cloning of LAP tag with Gateway cloning sites: starting point mCherry_N_dest 2.1. inserted a point mutation in XbaI site to remove Dam methylation site so it can be used for cloning (from GATC to GAAG) -> pmCherry_N_dest 2.2.exchanged mCherry with GFP using KpnI and XbaI --> pLAP_N_dest 3. Inserted LAP tag and Gateway cloning site from pLAP_N_dest into pcDNA5/FRT/TO -> pTO_LAP_N-DEST
  Vector type: Mammalian Expression, Bacterial Expression ; Gateway cloning, Flp-FRT recombination, Tet-inducible expression
  Selectable markers: Hygromycin
Growth in bacteria
  Bacterial resistance: Ampicillin, 100 μg/mL
  Growth temperature: 37°C
  Growth strain: NEB Stable
  Copy number: High Copy
Gene/Insert
  Gene/Insert name: Charged Multivesicular Body Protein 3
  Species: H. sapiens (human)
  Insert size (bp): 668
  GenBank ID: NM_016079.3
  Entrez Gene: CHMP3 (a.k.a. CGI-149, NEDF, VPS24)
  Promoter: CMV
  Tag / fusion protein: Localization and Affinity Purification (LAP) tag (C terminal on backbone)
  Cloning method: Gateway Cloning
  Sequencing primers: 5′ TACGGTGGGAGGTCTAT; 3′ TAGAAGGCACAGTCGAGG
Terms and licenses: Academic/Nonprofit Terms; Industry Terms: Not Available to Industry
Depositor comments: Part of the plasmid was derived from pmCherry_N_dest from the Helenius Lab (ETH Zuerich)
How to cite: pTO_CHMP3_LAP was a gift from Daniel Gerlich (Addgene plasmid # 101849 ; http://n2t.net/addgene:101849 ; RRID:Addgene_101849)
