[The description below was written by a language model from this plasmid's Addgene catalogue record and pLannotate feature annotations shown in this document.]
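Description:
pTO_CHMP3_LAP is a mammalian expression plasmid for tetracycline-inducible production of human CHMP3 (also known as VPS24), a core ESCRT-III subunit, fused at its C terminus to a localization and affinity purification (LAP) tag. It was built on pTO_LAP_N-DEST, a Gateway destination vector made by transferring a LAP tag and Gateway cassette into pcDNA5/FRT/TO. In bacteria it is maintained as a high-copy plasmid through a ColE1/pUC-type origin and selected with ampicillin via the β-lactamase gene. A partial f1 origin and lac regulatory remnants are also annotated in the backbone.

The expression cassette consists of the CMV enhancer and immediate early promoter followed by two short tet operator matches, so that transcription is repressed in cells expressing the Tet repressor and switched on by adding tetracycline or doxycycline. The CHMP3 coding sequence sits between attB1 and attB2 sites left by Gateway recombination. It is followed by a linker region annotated with a fragment consistent with a TEV protease cleavage site and with an S-tag, then EGFP and the bovine growth hormone polyadenylation signal. This long-linker arrangement allows both live imaging of the fusion and affinity purification.

Downstream, an FRT site immediately precedes a hygromycin resistance gene and an SV40 poly(A) signal, with only a small SV40 promoter fragment annotated nearby. In the Flp-In design, Flp-mediated recombination into a genomic FRT site places this marker under a resident promoter, so hygromycin selects for correctly integrated, single-copy stable lines. According to the associated publication, the construct was used to study ESCRT-III subunit dynamics and Vps4 regulation during cytokinesis.
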