Features (pLannotate 1.2.2; 26 found; start..end, strand, type, name):
     28..80      -  misc_feature   bom (fragment): basis of mobility region from pBR322
    235..614     +  enhancer       CMV enhancer: human cytomegalovirus immediate early enhancer
    615..818     +  promoter       CMV promoter: human cytomegalovirus (CMV) immediate early promoter
    820..839     +  promoter       PLtetO-1 promoter (fragment): modified phage lambda PL promoter with tet operator sites (Lutz and Bujard, 1997)
    841..860     +  promoter       PLtetO-1 promoter (fragment): modified phage lambda PL promoter with tet operator sites (Lutz and Bujard, 1997)
    868..901     +  promoter       TRE3GV promoter (fragment): 3rd-generation Tet-responsive promoter that can be activated by binding of Tet-On® 3G, optimized for retroviral and lentiviral vectors
   1036..1053    +  protein_bind   attB1 (fragment): mutant version of attB; core recombination site for the Gateway® BP reaction BP Clonase™
   1059..1724    +  CDS            CHMP3: CHMP3_HUMAN - Also known as CGI149, NEDF, VPS24. Experimental evidence at protein level: Swiss-Prot protein existence level 1. Probable core component of the endosomal sorting required for transport complex III (ESCRT-III) which is involved in multivesicular bodies (MVBs) formation and sorting of endosomal cargo proteins into MVBs. MVBs contain intraluminal vesicles (ILVs) that are generated by invagination and scission from the limiting membrane of the endosome and mostly are delivered to lysosomes enabling degradation of membrane proteins, such as stimulated growth factor receptors, lysosoma
   1726..1750    -  protein_bind   attB2: mutant version of attB; recombination site for the Gateway® BP reaction BP Clonase™
   1769..1789    +  CDS            capTEV™ (fragment): composite tag for in vivo biotinylation, TEV protease cleavage, and 6xHis tagging
   1803..1847    +  CDS            S-Tag: affinity and epitope tag derived from pancreatic ribonuclease A
   1938..2657    +  CDS            EGFP: the original enhanced GFP (Yang et al., 1996) mammalian codon-optimized
   2724..2948    +  polyA_signal   bGH poly(A) signal: bovine growth hormone polyadenylation signal
   2952..2973    +  promoter       SV40 promoter (fragment): SV40 enhancer and early promoter
   2994..3227    +  rep_origin     f1 ori (fragment) (sequence partly withheld): f1 bacteriophage origin of replication; arrow indicates direction of (+) strand synthesis
   3232..3279    +  protein_bind   FRT: FLP-mediated recombination occurs in the 8-bp core sequence TCTAGAAA (Turan and Bode, 2011). FLP recombinase from the Saccharomyces cerevisiae 2μ plasmid
   3287..4309    +  CDS            HygR: aminoglycoside phosphotransferase from E. coli; aph(4)-Ia; confers resistance to hygromycin
   4319..4444    +  CDS            ble (fragment): BLE_KLEPN - Experimental evidence at protein level: Swiss-Prot protein existence level 1. Binding protein with a strong affinity to the bleomycin family of antibiotics. Binds to CL990; an antimitotic-antibiotic compound. From Klebsiella pneumoniae.
   4439..4560    +  polyA_signal   SV40 poly(A) signal: SV40 polyadenylation signal
   4633..4649    -  protein_bind   lac operator: The lac repressor binds to the lac operator to inhibit transcription in E. coli. This inhibition can be relieved by adding lactose or isopropyl-β-D-thiogalactopyranoside (IPTG). lac repressor encoded by lacI
   4657..4687    -  promoter       lac promoter: promoter for the E. coli lac operon
   4702..4723    -  protein_bind   CAP binding site: CAP binding activates transcription in the presence of cAMP. E. coli catabolite activator protein
   4736..4828    -  CDS            lacI (fragment): lac repressor; lacI; The lac repressor binds to the lac operator to inhibit transcription in E. coli. This inhibition can be relieved by adding lactose or isopropyl-β-D-thiogalactopyranoside (IPTG).
   5011..5599    -  rep_origin     ori: high-copy-number ColE1/pMB1/pBR322/pUC origin of replication
   5770..6630    -  CDS            AmpR: β-lactamase; bla; confers resistance to ampicillin, carbenicillin, and related antibiotics
   6631..6735    -  promoter       AmpR promoter: bla
>Addgene plasmid #101849 | pTO_CHMP3_LAP | addgene full sequence | sequence record 200249 | Addgene NGS Result
GACGGATCGGGAGATCTCCCGATCCCCTATGGTGCACTCTCAGTACAATCTGCTCTGATGCCGCATAGTT
AAGCCAGTATCTGCTCCCTGCTTGTGTGTTGGAGGTCGCTGAGTAGTGCGCGAGCAAAATTTAAGCTACA
ACAAGGCAAGGCTTGACCGACAATTGCATGAAGAATCTGCTTAGGGTTAGGCGTTTTGCGCTGCTTCGCG
ATGTACGGGCCAGATATACGCGTTGACATTGATTATTGACTAGTTATTAATAGTAATCAATTACGGGGTC
ATTAGTTCATAGCCCATATATGGAGTTCCGCGTTACATAACTTACGGTAAATGGCCCGCCTGGCTGACCG
CCCAACGACCCCCGCCCATTGACGTCAATAATGACGTATGTTCCCATAGTAACGCCAATAGGGACTTTCC
ATTGACGTCAATGGGTGGAGTATTTACGGTAAACTGCCCACTTGGCAGTACATCAAGTGTATCATATGCC
AAGTACGCCCCCTATTGACGTCAATGACGGTAAATGGCCCGCCTGGCATTATGCCCAGTACATGACCTTA
TGGGACTTTCCTACTTGGCAGTACATCTACGTATTAGTCATCGCTATTACCATGGTGATGCGGTTTTGGC
AGTACATCAATGGGCGTGGATAGCGGTTTGACTCACGGGGATTTCCAAGTCTCCACCCCATTGACGTCAA
TGGGAGTTTGTTTTGGCACCAAAATCAACGGGACTTTCCAAAATGTCGTAACAACTCCGCCCCATTGACG
CAAATGGGCGGTAGGCGTGTACGGTGGGAGGTCTATATAAGCAGAGCTCTCCCTATCAGTGATAGAGATC
TCCCTATCAGTGATAGAGATCGTCGACGAGCTCGTTTAGTGAACCGTCAGATCGCCTGGAGACGCCATCC
ACGCTGTTTTGACCTCCATAGAAGACACCGGGACCGATCCAGCCTCCGGACTCTAGCGTTTAAACTTAAG
CTTGGTACCGAGCTCGGATCCACTAGTCCAGTGTGGTGGAATTCTGCAGATATCACAAGTTTGTACAAAA
AAGTTGGCATGGGGCTGTTTGGAAAGACCCAGGAGAAGCCGCCCAAAGAACTGGTCAATGAGTGGTCATT
GAAGATAAGAAAGGAAATGAGAGTTGTTGACAGGCAAATAAGGGATATCCAAAGAGAAGAAGAAAAAGTG
AAACGATCTGTGAAAGATGCTGCCAAGAAGGGCCAGAAGGATGTCTGCATAGTTCTGGCCAAGGAGATGA
TCAGGTCAAGGAAGGCTGTGAGCAAGCTGTATGCATCCAAAGCACACATGAACTCAGTGCTCATGGGGAT
GAAGAACCAGCTCGCGGTCTTGCGAGTGGCTGGTTCCCTGCAGAAGAGCACAGAAGTGATGAAGGCCATG
CAAAGTCTTGTGAAGATTCCAGAGATTCAGGCCACCATGAGGGAGTTGTCCAAAGAAATGATGAAGGCTG
GGATCATAGAGGAGATGTTAGAGGACACTTTTGAAAGCATGGACGATCAGGAAGAAATGGAGGAAGAAGC
AGAAATGGAAATTGACAGAATTCTCTTTGAAATTACAGCAGGGGCCTTGGGCAAAGCACCCAGTAAAGTG
ACTGATGCCCTTCCAGAGCCAGAACCTCCAGGAGCGATGGCTGCCTCAGAGGATGAGGAGGAGGAGGAAG
AGGCTCTGGAGGCCATGCAGTCCCGGCTGGCCACACTCCGCAGCTACCCAACTTTCTTGTACAAAGTGGT
ACCGGTCGCCACCGCAAGCGAGAATCTTTATTTTCAGGGCGCCGCCAAATTCAAAGAAACCGCTGCTGCT
AAATTCGAACGCCAGCACATGGACAGCGGAGGTGGAGGTTCGAGCGGTCCCTCGGGTTCGTCGAGCCTGG
AAGTTCTGTTCCAGGGGCCCCTGTCGTCGAGCGGTCCCTCGGGTTCGATGGTGAGCAAAGGCGAGGAGCT
GTTCACCGGGGTGGTGCCCATCCTGGTCGAGCTGGACGGCGACGTAAACGGCCACAAGTTCAGCGTGTCC
GGCGAGGGCGAGGGCGATGCCACCTACGGCAAGCTGACCCTGAAGTTCATCTGCACCACCGGCAAGCTGC
CCGTGCCCTGGCCCACCCTCGTGACCACCCTGACCTACGGCGTGCAGTGCTTCAGCCGCTACCCCGACCA
CATGAAGCAGCACGACTTCTTCAAGTCCGCCATGCCCGAAGGCTACGTCCAGGAGCGCACCATCTTCTTC
AAGGACGACGGCAACTACAAGACCCGCGCCGAGGTGAAGTTCGAGGGCGACACCCTGGTGAACCGCATCG
AGCTGAAGGGCATCGACTTCAAGGAGGACGGCAACATCCTGGGGCACAAGCTGGAGTACAACTACAACAG
CCACAACGTCTATATCATGGCCGACAAGCAGAAGAACGGCATCAAGGTGAACTTCAAGATCCGCCACAAC
ATCGAGGACGGCAGCGTGCAGCTCGCCGACCACTACCAGCAGAACACCCCCATCGGCGACGGCCCCGTGC
TGCTGCCCGACAACCACTACCTGAGCACCCAGTCCGCCCTGAGCAAAGACCCCAACGAGAAGCGCGATCA
CATGGTCCTTAAGGAGTTCGTGACCGCCGCCGGGATCACTCTCGGCATGGACGAGCTGTACAAGTAAGAT
ATCCAGCACAGTGGCGGCCGCTCGAGTCTAGAGGGCCCGTTTAAACCCGCTGATCAGCCTCGACTGTGCC
TTCTAGTTGCCAGCCATCTGTTGTTTGCCCCTCCCCCGTGCCTTCCTTGACCCTGGAAGGTGCCACTCCC
ACTGTCCTTTCCTAATAAAATGAGGAAATTGCATCGCATTGTCTGAGTAGGTGTCATTCTATTCTGGGGG
GTGGGGTGGGGCAGGACAGCAAGGGGGAGGATTGGGAAGACAATAGCAGGCATGCTGGGGATGCGGTGGG
CTCTATGGCTTCTGAGGCGGAAAGAACCAGCTGGGGCTCTAGGGGGTATCCCC
[124 nt withheld, positions 2994-3117]
C
[91 nt withheld, positions 3119-3209]
AGGGTGATGGTTCACGTACCTAGAAGTTCCTATTCCGAAGTTCCTATTCTCTAGAAAGTATAGGAACTTC
CTTGGCCAAAAAGCCTGAACTCACCGCGACGTCTGTCGAGAAGTTTCTGATCGAAAAGTTCGACAGCGTC
TCCGACCTGATGCAGCTCTCGGAGGGCGAAGAATCTCGTGCTTTCAGCTTCGATGTAGGAGGGCGTGGAT
ATGTCCTGCGGGTAAATAGCTGCGCCGATGGTTTCTACAAAGATCGTTATGTTTATCGGCACTTTGCATC
GGCCGCGCTCCCGATTCCGGAAGTGCTTGACATTGGGGAATTCAGCGAGAGCCTGACCTATTGCATCTCC
CGCCGTGCACAGGGTGTCACGTTGCAAGACCTGCCTGAAACCGAACTGCCCGCTGTTCTGCAGCCGGTCG
CGGAGGCCATGGATGCGATCGCTGCGGCCGATCTTAGCCAGACGAGCGGGTTCGGCCCATTCGGACCGCA
AGGAATCGGTCAATACACTACATGGCGTGATTTCATATGCGCGATTGCTGATCCCCATGTGTATCACTGG
CAAACTGTGATGGACGACACCGTCAGTGCGTCCGTCGCGCAGGCTCTCGATGAGCTGATGCTTTGGGCCG
AGGACTGCCCCGAAGTCCGGCACCTCGTGCACGCGGATTTCGGCTCCAACAATGTCCTGACGGACAATGG
CCGCATAACAGCGGTCATTGACTGGAGCGAGGCGATGTTCGGGGATTCCCAATACGAGGTCGCCAACATC
TTCTTCTGGAGGCCGTGGTTGGCTTGTATGGAGCAGCAGACGCGCTACTTCGAGCGGAGGCATCCGGAGC
TTGCAGGATCGCCGCGGCTCCGGGCGTATATGCTCCGCATTGGTCTTGACCAACTCTATCAGAGCTTGGT
TGACGGCAATTTCGATGATGCAGCTTGGGCGCAGGGTCGATGCGACGCAATCGTCCGATCCGGAGCCGGG
ACTGTCGGGCGTACACAAATCGCCCGCAGAAGCGCGGCCGTCTGGACCGATGGCTGTGTAGAAGTACTCG
CCGATAGTGGAAACCGACGCCCCAGCACTCGTCCGAGGGCAAAGGAATAGCACGTACTACGAGATTTCGA
TTCCACCGCCGCCTTCTATGAAAGGTTGGGCTTCGGAATCGTTTTCCGGGACGCCGGCTGGATGATCCTC
CAGCGCGGGGATCTCATGCTGGAGTTCTTCGCCCACCCCAACTTGTTTATTGCAGCTTATAATGGTTACA
AATAAAGCAATAGCATCACAAATTTCACAAATAAAGCATTTTTTTCACTGCATTCTAGTTGTGGTTTGTC
CAAACTCATCAATGTATCTTATCATGTCTGTATACCGTCGACCTCTAGCTAGAGCTTGGCGTAATCATGG
TCATAGCTGTTTCCTGTGTGAAATTGTTATCCGCTCACAATTCCACACAACATACGAGCCGGAAGCATAA
AGTGTAAAGCCTGGGGTGCCTAATGAGTGAGCTAACTCACATTAATTGCGTTGCGCTCACTGCCCGCTTT
CCAGTCGGGAAACCTGTCGTGCCAGCTGCATTAATGAATCGGCCAACGCGCGGGGAGAGGCGGTTTGCGT
ATTGGGCGCTCTTCCGCTTCCTCGCTCACTGACTCGCTGCGCTCGGTCGTTCGGCTGCGGCGAGCGGTAT
CAGCTCACTCAAAGGCGGTAATACGGTTATCCACAGAATCAGGGGATAACGCAGGAAAGAACATGTGAGC
AAAAGGCCAGCAAAAGGCCAGGAACCGTAAAAAGGCCGCGTTGCTGGCGTTTTTCCATAGGCTCCGCCCC
CCTGACGAGCATCACAAAAATCGACGCTCAAGTCAGAGGTGGCGAAACCCGACAGGACTATAAAGATACC
AGGCGTTTCCCCCTGGAAGCTCCCTCGTGCGCTCTCCTGTTCCGACCCTGCCGCTTACCGGATACCTGTC
CGCCTTTCTCCCTTCGGGAAGCGTGGCGCTTTCTCATAGCTCACGCTGTAGGTATCTCAGTTCGGTGTAG
GTCGTTCGCTCCAAGCTGGGCTGTGTGCACGAACCCCCCGTTCAGCCCGACCGCTGCGCCTTATCCGGTA
ACTATCGTCTTGAGTCCAACCCGGTAAGACACGACTTATCGCCACTGGCAGCAGCCACTGGTAACAGGAT
TAGCAGAGCGAGGTATGTAGGCGGTGCTACAGAGTTCTTGAAGTGGTGGCCTAACTACGGCTACACTAGA
AGAACAGTATTTGGTATCTGCGCTCTGCTGAAGCCAGTTACCTTCGGAAAAAGAGTTGGTAGCTCTTGAT
CCGGCAAACAAACCACCGCTGGTAGCGGTGGTTTTTTTGTTTGCAAGCAGCAGATTACGCGCAGAAAAAA
AGGATCTCAAGAAGATCCTTTGATCTTTTCTACGGGGTCTGACGCTCAGTGGAACGAAAACTCACGTTAA
GGGATTTTGGTCATGAGATTATCAAAAAGGATCTTCACCTAGATCCTTTTAAATTAAAAATGAAGTTTTA
AATCAATCTAAAGTATATATGAGTAAACTTGGTCTGACAGTTACCAATGCTTAATCAGTGAGGCACCTAT
CTCAGCGATCTGTCTATTTCGTTCATCCATAGTTGCCTGACTCCCCGTCGTGTAGATAACTACGATACGG
GAGGGCTTACCATCTGGCCCCAGTGCTGCAATGATACCGCGAGACCCACGCTCACCGGCTCCAGATTTAT
CAGCAATAAACCAGCCAGCCGGAAGGGCCGAGCGCAGAAGTGGTCCTGCAACTTTATCCGCCTCCATCCA
GTCTATTAATTGTTGCCGGGAAGCTAGAGTAAGTAGTTCGCCAGTTAATAGTTTGCGCAACGTTGTTGCC
ATTGCTACAGGCATCGTGGTGTCACGCTCGTCGTTTGGTATGGCTTCATTCAGCTCCGGTTCCCAACGAT
CAAGGCGAGTTACATGATCCCCCATGTTGTGCAAAAAAGCGGTTAGCTCCTTCGGTCCTCCGATCGTTGT
CAGAAGTAAGTTGGCCGCAGTGTTATCACTCATGGTTATGGCAGCACTGCATAATTCTCTTACTGTCATG
CCATCCGTAAGATGCTTTTCTGTGACTGGTGAGTACTCAACCAAGTCATTCTGAGAATAGTGTATGCGGC
GACCGAGTTGCTCTTGCCCGGCGTCAATACGGGATAATACCGCGCCACATAGCAGAACTTTAAAAGTGCT
CATCATTGGAAAACGTTCTTCGGGGCGAAAACTCTCAAGGATCTTACCGCTGTTGAGATCCAGTTCGATG
TAACCCACTCGTGCACCCAACTGATCTTCAGCATCTTTTACTTTCACCAGCGTTTCTGGGTGAGCAAAAA
CAGGAAGGCAAAATGCCGCAAAAAAGGGAATAAGGGCGACACGGAAATGTTGAATACTCATACTCTTCCT
TTTTCAATATTATTGAAGCATTTATCAGGGTTATTGTCTCATGAGCGGATACATATTTGAATGTATTTAG
AAAAATAAACAAATAGGGGTTCCGCGCACATTTCCCCGAAAAGTGCCACCTGACGTC
